>Addgene plasmid #42726 | TAL3263 | depositor partial sequence | sequence record 57846 | TAL3263 sequence 2430 bps
TCTAGAGCTAGCACCATGGACTACAAAGACCATGACGGTGATTATAAAGATCATGACATCGATTACAAGG
ATGACGATGACAAGATGGCCCCCAAGAAGAAGAGGAAGGTGGGCATTCACCGCGGGGTACCTATGGTGGA
CTTGAGGACACTCGGTTATTCGCAACAGCAACAGGAGAAAATCAAGCCTAAGGTCAGGAGCACCGTCGCG
CAACACCACGAGGCGCTTGTGGGGCATGGCTTCACTCATGCGCATATTGTCGCGCTTTCACAGCACCCTG
CGGCGCTTGGGACGGTGGCTGTCAAATACCAAGATATGATTGCGGCCCTGCCCGAAGCCACGCACGAGGC
AATTGTAGGGGTCGGTAAACAGTGGTCGGGAGCGCGAGCACTTGAGGCGCTGCTGACTGTGGCGGGTGAG
CTTAGGGGGCCTCCGCTCCAGCTCGACACCGGGCAGCTGCTGAAGATCGCGAAGAGAGGGGGAGTAACAG
CGGTAGAGGCAGTGCACGCCTGGCGCAATGCGCTCACCGGGGCCCCCTTGAACCTGACCCCAGACCAGGT
AGTCGCAATCGCGTCACATGACGGGGGAAAGCAAGCCCTGGAAACCGTGCAAAGGTTGTTGCCGGTCCTT
TGTCAAGACCACGGCCTTACACCGGAGCAAGTCGTGGCCATTGCAAGCAATGGGGGTGGCAAACAGGCTC
TTGAGACGGTTCAGAGACTTCTCCCAGTTCTCTGTCAAGCCCACGGGCTGACTCCCGATCAAGTTGTAGC
GATTGCGTCGCATGACGGAGGGAAACAAGCATTGGAGACTGTCCAACGGCTCCTTCCCGTGTTGTGTCAA
GCCCACGGTTTGACGCCTGCACAAGTGGTCGCCATCGCCAGCCATGATGGCGGTAAGCAGGCGCTGGAAA
CAGTACAGCGCCTGCTGCCTGTACTGTGCCAGGATCATGGACTGACCCCAGACCAGGTAGTCGCAATCGC
GAACAATAATGGGGGAAAGCAAGCCCTGGAAACCGTGCAAAGGTTGTTGCCGGTCCTTTGTCAAGACCAC
GGCCTTACACCGGAGCAAGTCGTGGCCATTGCAAGCAACATCGGTGGCAAACAGGCTCTTGAGACGGTTC
AGAGACTTCTCCCAGTTCTCTGTCAAGCCCACGGGCTGACTCCCGATCAAGTTGTAGCGATTGCGAATAA
CAATGGAGGGAAACAAGCATTGGAGACTGTCCAACGGCTCCTTCCCGTGTTGTGTCAAGCCCACGGTTTG
ACGCCTGCACAAGTGGTCGCCATCGCCAGCCATGATGGCGGTAAGCAGGCGCTGGAAACAGTACAGCGCC
TGCTGCCTGTACTGTGCCAGGATCATGGACTGACCCCAGACCAGGTAGTCGCAATCGCGTCACATGACGG
GGGAAAGCAAGCCCTGGAAACCGTGCAAAGGTTGTTGCCGGTCCTTTGTCAAGACCACGGCCTTACACCG
GAGCAAGTCGTGGCCATTGCATCCCACGACGGTGGCAAACAGGCTCTTGAGACGGTTCAGAGACTTCTCC
CAGTTCTCTGTCAAGCCCACGGGCTGACTCCCGATCAAGTTGTAGCGATTGCGTCGAACATTGGAGGGAA
ACAAGCATTGGAGACTGTCCAACGGCTCCTTCCCGTGTTGTGTCAAGCCCACGGTTTGACGCCTGCACAA
GTGGTCGCCATCGCCAACAACAACGGCGGTAAGCAGGCGCTGGAAACAGTACAGCGCCTGCTGCCTGTAC
TGTGCCAGGATCATGGACTGACCCCAGACCAGGTAGTCGCAATCGCGTCGAACATTGGGGGAAAGCAAGC
CCTGGAAACCGTGCAAAGGTTGTTGCCGGTCCTTTGTCAAGACCACGGCCTTACACCGGAGCAAGTCGTG
GCCATTGCATCCCACGACGGTGGCAAACAGGCTCTTGAGACGGTTCAGAGACTTCTCCCAGTTCTCTGTC
AAGCCCACGGGCTGACTCCCGATCAAGTTGTAGCGATTGCGTCGAACATTGGAGGGAAACAAGCATTGGA
GACTGTCCAACGGCTCCTTCCCGTGTTGTGTCAAGCCCACGGTTTGACGCCTGCACAAGTGGTCGCCATC
GCCAACAACAACGGCGGTAAGCAGGCGCTGGAAACAGTACAGCGCCTGCTGCCTGTACTGTGCCAGGATC
ATGGACTGACACCCGAACAGGTGGTCGCCATTGCTTCTAATGGGGGAGGACGGCCAGCCTTGGAGTCCAT
CGTAGCCCAATTGTCCAGGCCCGATCCCGCGTTGGCTGCGTTAACGAATGACCATCTGGTGGCGTTGGCA
TGTCTTGGTGGACGACCCGCGCTCGATGCAGTCAAAAAGGGTCTGCCTCATGCTCCCGCATTGATCAAAA
GAACCAACCGGCGGATTCCCGAGAGAACTTCCCATCGAGTCGCGGGATCC
