>Addgene plasmid #42726 | TAL3263 | addgene partial sequence | sequence record 61028 | JDS-TALEN-F 5'-TAGGGGTCGGTAAACAGTGG-3'
ACTGTGGCGGGTGAGCTTAGGGGGCCTCCGCTCCAGCTCGACACCGGGCAGCTGCTGAAGATCGCGAAGA
GAGGGGGAGTAACAGCGGTAGAGGCAGTGCACGCCTGGCGCAATGCGCTCACCGGGGCCCCCTTGAACCT
GACCCCAGACCAGGTAGTCGCAATCGCGTCACATGACGGGGGAAAGCAAGCCCTGGAAACCGTGCAAAGG
TTGTTGCCGGTCCTTTGTCAAGACCACGGCCTTACACCGGAGCAAGTCGTGGCCATTGCAAGCAATGGGG
GTGGCAAACAGGCTCTTGAGACGGTTCAGAGACTTCTCCCAGTTCTCTGTCAAGCCCACGGGCTGACTCC
CGATCAAGTTGTAGCGATTGCGTCGCATGACGGAGGGAAACAAGCATTGGAGACTGTCCAACGGCTCCTT
CCCGTGTTGTGTCAAGCCCACGGTTTGACGCCTGCACAAGTGGTCGCCATCGCCAGCCATGATGGCGGTA
AGCAGGCGCTGGAAACAGTACAGCGCCTGCTGCCTGTACTGTGCCAGGATCATGGACTGACCCCAGACCA
GGTAGTCGCAATCGCGAACAATAATGGGGGAAAGCAAGCCCTGGAAACCGTGCAAAGGTTGTTGCCGGTC
CTTTGTCAAGACCACGGCCTTACACCGGAGCAAGTCGTGGCCATTGCAAGCAACATCGGTGGCAAACAGG
CTCTTGAGACGGTTCAGAGACTTCTCCCAGTTCTCTGTCAAGCCCACGGGCTGACTCCCGATCAAGTTGT
AGCGATTGCGAATAACAATGGAGGGAAACAAGCATTGGAGACTGTCCAACGGCTCCTTCCCGTGTTGTGT
CAAGCCCACGGTTTGACGCCTGCACAAGTGGTCGCCATCGCCAGCCATGATGGCGGT
