[The description below was written by a language model from this plasmid's Addgene catalogue record.]
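Description:
TAL3263 is a TALEN expression plasmid built on the JDS78 backbone, a roughly 6.4 kb vector classed as mammalian expression with a T7 promoter. It encodes the "right" half of a TALEN pair directed against the zebrafish (D. rerio) Frizzled 5 gene. The insert of about 1.6 kb is an engineered array of TAL effector repeats assembled to recognise a specific 18-nucleotide half-site in that gene. It is not a Frizzled 5 coding sequence. The array was placed into the backbone by restriction cloning that destroyed both junction sites. The plasmid carries ampicillin resistance and is maintained at high copy number in E. coli. No feature table was supplied, so the origin of replication and other backbone elements cannot be detailed here.

The backbone supplies the parts that turn the repeat array into a working nuclease: an N-terminal 3X FLAG epitope for detection and a C-terminal wild-type FokI cleavage domain. FokI cuts DNA only as a dimer, so this construct is meant to be used with a matching "left" TALEN that binds the opposite strand nearby. Binding of both halves brings the two nuclease domains together over the spacer and produces a double-strand break. Error-prone repair of that break can introduce insertions or deletions that disrupt the gene. The CMV promoter drives expression in transfected cells. The T7 designation indicates that the backbone also allows in vitro transcription of mRNA, the usual route for delivering nucleases into zebrafish embryos. The associated work concerns targeted gene disruption in somatic zebrafish cells. The depositor advises confirming the plasmid's integrity by diagnostic digest, a sensible precaution given the repetitive nature of TAL arrays.
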