Addgene plasmid #42726: TAL3263
Depositing lab: Keith Joung. Depositing organization: Massachusetts General Hospital. Publication: Targeted gene disruption in somatic zebrafish cells using engineered TALENs. Sander JD, Cade L, Khayter C, Reyon D, Peterson RT, Joung JK, Yeh JR. Nat Biotechnol. 2011 Aug 5;29(8):697-8. doi: 10.1038/nbt.1934. PubMed 21822241.
Backbone
  Vector backbone: JDS78
  Backbone manufacturer: Addgene plasmid #32290
  Backbone size w/o insert (bp): 6447
  Vector type: Mammalian Expression ; T7
Growth in bacteria
  Bacterial resistance: Ampicillin, 100 μg/mL
  Growth temperature: 37°C
  Growth strain: XL1 Blue
  Copy number: High Copy
Gene/Insert
  Gene/Insert name: ZebrafishCommunity-Frizzled 5-right (alt name: Frizzled 5)
  Species: D. rerio (zebrafish)
  Insert size (bp): 1640
  Promoter: CMV
  Tag / fusion protein: 3X Flag (N terminal on backbone); WT FOKI (C terminal on backbone)
  Cloning method: Restriction Enzyme; 5′ cloning site N/A (destroyed during cloning); 3′ cloning site N/A (destroyed during cloning)
  Sequencing primers: 5′ CMV-F; 3′ BGH-rev
Terms and licenses: Academic/Nonprofit Terms; Industry Terms: Not Available to Industry
Depositor comments: Target binding site: TCTCCGAGCCCAGACAGT It is strongly recommended that users perform a diagnostic digest to verify this plasmid prior to use. For example, a double digest of the plasmid with BamHI and KpnI should result in two bands at 2.3kb and 5.8kb.
How to cite: TAL3263 was a gift from Keith Joung (Addgene plasmid # 42726 ; http://n2t.net/addgene:42726 ; RRID:Addgene_42726)
